Addgene plasmid #53111: pME18ST-d5-HT7
Purpose: Expression of Drosophila 5-HT7
Depositing lab: Leslie Vosshall. Depositing organization: Rockefeller University. Publication: Small molecule drug screening in Drosophila identifies the 5HT2A receptor as a feeding modulation target. Gasque G, Conway S, Huang J, Rao Y, Vosshall LB. Sci Rep. 2013;3:srep02120. doi: 10.1038/srep02120. PubMed 23817146.
Backbone
  Vector backbone: pME18ST
Growth in bacteria
  Bacterial resistance: Ampicillin, 100 μg/mL
  Growth temperature: 37°C
  Growth strain: DH5alpha
  Copy number: Unknown
Gene/Insert
  Gene/Insert name: 5HT7 (alt name: Serotonin receptor 7)
  Species: D. melanogaster (fly)
  Entrez Gene: 5-HT7 (a.k.a. Dmel_CG12073, 5-HT-dro, 5-HT-dro1, 5-HT7Dro, 5-HT[7]Dro, 5-HT[[7Dro]], 5-HT[[7]], 5-HT[[7]]Dro, 5-HT[[dro1]], 5-HTdro1, 5HT-7, 5HT-R1, 5HT-dro, 5HT-dro1, 5HT[[7Dro]], 5htdror, CG12073, DRO1, Dm5HTdro1, Dmel\CG12073)
  Cloning method: Restriction Enzyme; 5′ cloning site XhoI (not destroyed); 3′ cloning site NotI (not destroyed)
  Sequencing primers: 5′ pcDL-F (5'-GTTGCCTTTACTTCTAGGCCT-3'); 3′ SV40pA-R (5'-GAAATTTGTGATGCTATTGC-3')
Terms and licenses: Academic/Nonprofit Terms; Industry Terms: Not Available to Industry
Depositor comments: Note that this plasmid has a few differences from the Entrez Genbank reference sequence for Drosophila 5-HT7. It was cloned from a w1118 fly strain and can be considered a functional variant. Plasmid can be directly used for expression in HEK cells. Insert cloned into the NotI and XhoI sites. Has a vertebrate Kozak sequence (GCCACC) immediately upstream of the ATG.
How to cite: pME18ST-d5-HT7 was a gift from Leslie Vosshall (Addgene plasmid # 53111 ; http://n2t.net/addgene:53111 ; RRID:Addgene_53111)
