[The description below was written by a language model from this plasmid's Addgene catalogue record.]
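Description:
pME18ST-d5-HT7 is a mammalian expression plasmid built on the pME18ST backbone that carries the coding sequence of the Drosophila melanogaster serotonin receptor 7 (5-HT7, CG12073), a G protein-coupled receptor for serotonin. It is propagated in E. coli under ampicillin selection. The record does not state the origin of replication, and the copy number is listed as unknown. No feature table accompanies the entry, so the promoter driving the insert is not explicitly recorded. The listed sequencing primers, one of the pcDL type upstream and one reading back from an SV40 polyadenylation signal downstream, indicate that the insert lies between the vector's expression promoter region and an SV40 polyA. No epitope tags, reporters or mammalian selection markers are mentioned.

The receptor cDNA was inserted by restriction cloning between the XhoI site at the 5′ end and the NotI site at the 3′ end. Both sites remain intact, so the insert can be excised or replaced. A vertebrate Kozak consensus sits immediately upstream of the start codon to promote efficient translation initiation in mammalian cells. The insert was cloned from the w1118 fly strain and differs at a few positions from the reference sequence for the gene. The depositor regards it as a functional variant.

According to the depositor's comments, the plasmid can be used directly for expression in HEK cells, so the fly receptor can be studied in a heterologous mammalian cell setting. It comes from work that screened small-molecule drugs in Drosophila and identified a serotonin receptor as a target for modulating feeding.
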