>Addgene plasmid #53111 | pME18ST-d5-HT7 | addgene partial sequence | sequence record 83605 | pcDL-F 5'-GTTGCCTTTACTTCTAGGCCT-3'
AAGCTGCGGAATTCCGGAATTTCCTCGAGGCCACCATGGCTTTATCTGGACAGGACTGGCGGCGCCATCA
GAGCCACCGCCAGCACAGAAACCACAGAACCCAGGGAAACCACCAGAAACTGATCTCCACCGCCACGCTG
ACTCTGTTCGTGCTCTTTCTGAGCAGCTGGATAGCCTATGCGGCGGGCAAGGCCACCGTTCCCGCTCCGC
TCGTGGAAGGCGAGACGGAGTCGGCCACTTCGCAGGACTTTAATAGCAGTAGCGCCTTCCTGGGGGCCAT
AGCCTCGGCCTCATCGACGGGATCGGGATCGAGCTCGGGCTCGGGATCGGGATCGGGATCGGGATCGGGA
TCCTATGGCCTGGCCTCGATGAACAGCAGCCCCATTGCCATAGTCTCGTATCAAGGCATCACCAGCACCA
ATTTGGGCGACAGCAATACGACTTTGGTGCCGCTATCGGACACTCCTTTGCTTTTGGAGGAATTTGCAGC
CGGCGAGTTTGTACTGCCCCCGTTGACGTCCATATTCGTGAGCATTGTCCTTCTCATCGTGATCCTGGGC
ACTGTTGTGGGCAATGTCCTGGTCTGCATAGCCGTTTGCATGGTGCGGAAATTGAGGAGACCCTGCAATT
ACCTTTTGGTGTCCTTGGCTCTTTCGGATCTCTGTGTGGCTCTTCTGGTGATGCCCATGGCCTTGCTTTA
TGAAGTGCTGGAGAAGTGGAACTTTGGACCGCTGCTCTGCGACATCTGGGTGTCCTTCGATGTGCTGTGC
TGCACGGCCTCGATTCTGAATCTGTGTGCCATTTCCGTGGATCGATACCTGGCCATCACGAAGCCCCTGG
AGTACGGCGTGAAGAGGACTCCTCGGCGAATGATGCTGTGCGTGGGCATCGTCTGGCTGGCAGCCGCCTG
CATCTCATTG
