>Addgene plasmid #53111 | pME18ST-d5-HT7 | addgene partial sequence | sequence record 83606 | SV40pA-R 5'-GAAATTTGTGATGCTATTGC-3'
TTATAAGCTGCAATAAACAAGTTAACAACAACAATTGCATTCATTTTATGTTTCAGGTTCAGGGGGAGGT
GTGGGAGGTTTTTTCTCTAGACTAGTCTAGCGGCCGCCTAGAGAAAGCTCTCCCTCGCCCCGTGCCTCTC
ATCGCCCAGCATCACCCGCTGCGACGGAGGCTCGCCATACTGATCCTGGTAGTAGTTCTCCCGCATCATG
GTGTTCAGGCTGGAGCAGCGGAAGTAGAGGATCTCCTGGAAGGGTTTGCGGAAATCCCTGTTCAGAGTGG
CGTAGATAATAGGGTTCAGCAGGGAGTTGGCATAGCCCAGCCAGAGGAATAGAGACGAGAGCGATGCCGG
TACGTGCATTGTCTCGAAAGGACGAATTAGGGCCAGGATAAAGAATGGCAGCCAGCAGACGGTAAAGGCC
GACATGATGATGCCCAGAGTTGTGGAGGCCTTCTTCTCTTTGGCCAGTTGAAACCGCAGCTTCTTGTGGT
GCGGAGAGCCCAGGAGTCCGGTCGAGCCACTAACGCCACCCCCACTGCCGTGCCCAGCCAGTGCGCCTCC
TCCGCTGCTCAGACCCCCACAGGTGGAGTAGGTGAGCGAAGTGTTGCCCACGCTGCTGTGCCTCTGACCA
TTTCCAGAGCTGGCCAGCTCCGTGTGGCCCAAGGGCGGAGCCTGCGGGGCCGACGGCGATCCTGTGCCAT
TGAGCGCCTGCTGCAAATGCGTCTGGGCGCGTTTCTCTTCCAGGACAATCCGCCTCGCCGCCCTGAAGAT
CTGATAGTACACAAACAGCATCACCGAGAGTGGTATGTAAAATGAGCCCAGGGTGGCGTAGATCTGATAT
GCGAAGTTCTGGCACACCGTGCAGATGGGCTGGCCCTCCTCGTCCTCGTGCTCGTTGCCCAGGATCAGCA
GAGGAGGCAATGAGATGCAGGCGGCTGCCAGCCAGACGATGCCCACGCACAGCATCATTCGCCGAGGAGT
CCTCTTCACGCCGTACTCCAGGGGCTTCGTGATGGCCAGGTATCGATCCACGGAAATGGCACACAGATTC
AGAATCGAGGCCGTGCAGCACAGCACATCGAAGGACACCCAGA
